>Addgene plasmid #135142 | RBMS3_2xRRM_pGEX | depositor full sequence | sequence record 259909 | Full Sequence
GGCCGCATCGTGACTGACTGACGATCTGCCTCGCGCGTTTCGGTGATGACGGTGAAAACCTCTGACACAT
GCAGCTCCCGGAGACGGTCACAGCTTGTCTGTAAGCGGATGCCGGGAGCAGACAAGCCCGTCAGGGCGCG
TCAGCGGGTGTTGGCGGGTGTCGGGGCGCAGCCATGACCCAGTCACGTAGCGATAGCGGAGTGTATAATT
CTTGAAGACGAAAGGGCCTCGTGATACGCCTATTTTTATAGGTTAATGTCATGATAATAATGGTTTCTTA
GACGTCAGGTGGCACTTTTCGGGGAAATGTGCGCGGAACCCCTATTTGTTTATTTTTCTAAATACATTCA
AATATGTATCCGCTCATGAGACAATAACCCTGATAAATGCTTCAATAATATTGAAAAAGGAAGAGTATGA
GTATTCAACATTTCCGTGTCGCCCTTATTCCCTTTTTTGCGGCATTTTGCCTTCCTGTTTTTGCTCACCC
AGAAACGCTGGTGAAAGTAAAAGATGCTGAAGATCAGTTGGGTGCACGAGTGGGTTACATCGAACTGGAT
CTCAACAGCGGTAAGATCCTTGAGAGTTTTCGCCCCGAAGAACGTTTTCCAATGATGAGCACTTTTAAAG
TTCTGCTATGTGGCGCGGTATTATCCCGTGTTGACGCCGGGCAAGAGCAACTCGGTCGCCGCATACACTA
TTCTCAGAATGACTTGGTTGAGTACTCACCAGTCACAGAAAAGCATCTTACGGATGGCATGACAGTAAGA
GAATTATGCAGTGCTGCCATAACCATGAGTGATAACACTGCGGCCAACTTACTTCTGACAACGATCGGAG
GACCGAAGGAGCTAACCGCTTTTTTGCACAACATGGGGGATCATGTAACTCGCCTTGATCGTTGGGAACC
GGAGCTGAATGAAGCCATACCAAACGACGAGCGTGACACCACGATGCCTGCAGCAATGGCAACAACGTTG
CGCAAACTATTAACTGGCGAACTACTTACTCTAGCTTCCCGGCAACAATTAATAGACTGGATGGAGGCGG
ATAAAGTTGCAGGACCACTTCTGCGCTCGGCCCTTCCGGCTGGCTGGTTTATTGCTGATAAATCTGGAGC
CGGTGAGCGTGGGTCTCGCGGTATCATTGCAGCACTGGGGCCAGATGGTAAGCCCTCCCGTATCGTAGTT
ATCTACACGACGGGGAGTCAGGCAACTATGGATGAACGAAATAGACAGATCGCTGAGATAGGTGCCTCAC
TGATTAAGCATTGGTAACTGTCAGACCAAGTTTACTCATATATACTTTAGATTGATTTAAAACTTCATTT
TTAATTTAAAAGGATCTAGGTGAAGATCCTTTTTGATAATCTCATGACCAAAATCCCTTAACGTGAGTTT
TCGTTCCACTGAGCGTCAGACCCCGTAGAAAAGATCAAAGGATCTTCTTGAGATCCTTTTTTTCTGCGCG
TAATCTGCTGCTTGCAAACAAAAAAACCACCGCTACCAGCGGTGGTTTGTTTGCCGGATCAAGAGCTACC
AACTCTTTTTCCGAAGGTAACTGGCTTCAGCAGAGCGCAGATACCAAATACTGTCCTTCTAGTGTAGCCG
TAGTTAGGCCACCACTTCAAGAACTCTGTAGCACCGCCTACATACCTCGCTCTGCTAATCCTGTTACCAG
TGGCTGCTGCCAGTGGCGATAAGTCGTGTCTTACCGGGTTGGACTCAAGACGATAGTTACCGGATAAGGC
GCAGCGGTCGGGCTGAACGGGGGGTTCGTGCACACAGCCCAGCTTGGAGCGAACGACCTACACCGAACTG
AGATACCTACAGCGTGAGCTATGAGAAAGCGCCACGCTTCCCGAAGGGAGAAAGGCGGACAGGTATCCGG
TAAGCGGCAGGGTCGGAACAGGAGAGCGCACGAGGGAGCTTCCAGGGGGAAACGCCTGGTATCTTTATAG
TCCTGTCGGGTTTCGCCACCTCTGACTTGAGCGTCGATTTTTGTGATGCTCGTCAGGGGGGCGGAGCCTA
TGGAAAAACGCCAGCAACGCGGCCTTTTTACGGTTCCTGGCCTTTTGCTGGCCTTTTGCTCACATGTTCT
TTCCTGCGTTATCCCCTGATTCTGTGGATAACCGTATTACCGCCTTTGAGTGAGCTGATACCGCTCGCCG
CAGCCGAACGACCGAGCGCAGCGAGTCAGTGAGCGAGGAAGCGGAAGAGCGCCTGATGCGGTATTTTCTC
CTTACGCATCTGTGCGGTATTTCACACCGCATAAATTCCGACACCATCGAATGGTGCAAAACCTTTCGCG
GTATGGCATGATAGCGCCCGGAAGAGAGTCAATTCAGGGTGGTGAATGTGAAACCAGTAACGTTATACGA
TGTCGCAGAGTATGCCGGTGTCTCTTATCAGACCGTTTCCCGCGTGGTGAACCAGGCCAGCCACGTTTCT
GCGAAAACGCGGGAAAAAGTGGAAGCGGCGATGGCGGAGCTGAATTACATTCCCAACCGCGTGGCACAAC
AACTGGCGGGCAAACAGTCGTTGCTGATTGGCGTTGCCACCTCCAGTCTGGCCCTGCACGCGCCGTCGCA
AATTGTCGCGGCGATTAAATCTCGCGCCGATCAACTGGGTGCCAGCGTGGTGGTGTCGATGGTAGAACGA
AGCGGCGTCGAAGCCTGTAAAGCGGCGGTGCACAATCTTCTCGCGCAACGCGTCAGTGGGCTGATCATTA
ACTATCCGCTGGATGACCAGGATGCCATTGCTGTGGAAGCTGCCTGCACTAATGTTCCGGCGTTATTTCT
TGATGTCTCTGACCAGACACCCATCAACAGTATTATTTTCTCCCATGAAGACGGTACGCGACTGGGCGTG
GAGCATCTGGTCGCATTGGGTCACCAGCAAATCGCGCTGTTAGCGGGCCCATTAAGTTCTGTCTCGGCGC
GTCTGCGTCTGGCTGGCTGGCATAAATATCTCACTCGCAATCAAATTCAGCCGATAGCGGAACGGGAAGG
CGACTGGAGTGCCATGTCCGGTTTTCAACAAACCATGCAAATGCTGAATGAGGGCATCGTTCCCACTGCG
ATGCTGGTTGCCAACGATCAGATGGCGCTGGGCGCAATGCGCGCCATTACCGAGTCCGGGCTGCGCGTTG
GTGCGGATATCTCGGTAGTGGGATACGACGATACCGAAGACAGCTCATGTTATATCCCGCCGTCAACCAC
CATCAAACAGGATTTTCGCCTGCTGGGGCAAACCAGCGTGGACCGCTTGCTGCAACTCTCTCAGGGCCAG
GCGGTGAAGGGCAATCAGCTGTTGCCCGTCTCACTGGTGAAAAGAAAAACCACCCTGGCGCCCAATACGC
AAACCGCCTCTCCCCGCGCGTTGGCCGATTCATTAATGCAGCTGGCACGACAGGTTTCCCGACTGGAAAG
CGGGCAGTGAGCGCAACGCAATTAATGTGAGTTAGCTCACTCATTAGGCACCCCAGGCTTTACACTTTAT
GCTTCCGGCTCGTATGTTGTGTGGAATTGTGAGCGGATAACAATTTCACACAGGAAACAGCTATGACCAT
GATTACGGATTCACTGGCCGTCGTTTTACAACGTCGTGACTGGGAAAACCCTGGCGTTACCCAACTTAAT
CGCCTTGCAGCACATCCCCCTTTCGCCAGCTGGCGTAATAGCGAAGAGGCCCGCACCGATCGCCCTTCCC
AACAGTTGCGCAGCCTGAATGGCGAATGGCGCTTTGCCTGGTTTCCGGCACCAGAAGCGGTGCCGGAAAG
CTGGCTGGAGTGCGATCTTCCTGAGGCCGATACTGTCGTCGTCCCCTCAAACTGGCAGATGCACGGTTAC
GATGCGCCCATCTACACCAACGTAACCTATCCCATTACGGTCAATCCGCCGTTTGTTCCCACGGAGAATC
CGACGGGTTGTTACTCGCTCACATTTAATGTTGATGAAAGCTGGCTACAGGAAGGCCAGACGCGAATTAT
TTTTGATGGCGTTGGAATTACGTTATCGACTGCACGGTGCACCAATGCTTCTGGCGTCAGGCAGCCATCG
GAAGCTGTGGTATGGCTGTGCAGGTCGTAAATCACTGCATAATTCGTGTCGCTCAAGGCGCACTCCCGTT
CTGGATAATGTTTTTTGCGCCGACATCATAACGGTTCTGGCAAATATTCTGAAATGAGCTGTTGACAATT
AATCATCGGCTCGTATAATGTGTGGAATTGTGAGCGGATAACAATTTCACACAGGAAACAGTATTCATGT
CCCCTATACTAGGTTATTGGAAAATTAAGGGCCTTGTGCAACCCACTCGACTTCTTTTGGAATATCTTGA
AGAAAAATATGAAGAGCATTTGTATGAGCGCGATGAAGGTGATAAATGGCGAAACAAAAAGTTTGAATTG
GGTTTGGAGTTTCCCAATCTTCCTTATTATATTGATGGTGATGTTAAATTAACACAGTCTATGGCCATCA
TACGTTATATAGCTGACAAGCACAACATGTTGGGTGGTTGTCCAAAAGAGCGTGCAGAGATTTCAATGCT
TGAAGGAGCGGTTTTGGATATTAGATACGGTGTTTCGAGAATTGCATATAGTAAAGACTTTGAAACTCTC
AAAGTTGATTTTCTTAGCAAGCTACCTGAAATGCTGAAAATGTTCGAAGATCGTTTATGTCATAAAACAT
ATTTAAATGGTGATCATGTAACCCATCCTGACTTCATGTTGTATGACGCTCTTGATGTTGTTTTATACAT
GGACCCAATGTGCCTGGATGCGTTCCCAAAATTAGTTTGTTTTAAAAAACGTATTGAAGCTATCCCACAA
ATTGATAAGTACTTGAAATCCAGCAAGTATATAGCATGGCCTTTGCAGGGCTGGCAAGCCACGTTTGGTG
GTGGCGACCATCCTCCAAAATCGGATCTGGAAGTTCTGTTCCAGGGGCCCCTGGGATTAATGGACGAAAA
AACCACCGGTTGGCGTGGTGGTCACGTTGTTGAAGGTCTGGCTGGTGAACTGGAACAGCTGCGTGCTCGT
CTGGAACACCACCCGCAGGGTCAGCGTGAACCGGGATCCATGGGCAAACGCCTGGATCAGCCACAAATGT
ACCCCCAGTACACTTACTACTATCCTCATTATCTCCAAACCAAGCAGTCCTATGCACCAGCTCCCCACCC
CATGGCTCCTCCCAGCCCCAGCACAAACAGCAGCAGCAACAACAGCAGCAACAACAGCAGCGGGGAACAG
TTGAGTAAAACCAACCTGTACATTCGAGGCCTCCCACCAGGCACCACTGACCAGGACCTAATCAAGCTGT
GCCAACCGTATGGAAAAATTGTATCTACAAAGGCAATTCTTGACAAAAACACAAATCAGTGCAAAGGTTA
TGGTTTTGTAGATTTTGACAGTCCTGCAGCCGCACAGAAAGCGGTAGCATCTCTCAAGGCAAATGGCGTG
CAGGCACAGATGGCTAAGCAACAAGAGCAAGACCCAACAAACCTATACATCTCAAATCTCCCCATTTCTA
TGGATGAGCAGGAGCTTGAGAATATGCTGAAACCCTTTGGACATGTCATTTCCACAAGAATACTAAGAGA
CGCTAATGGAGTCAGCAGAGGTGTTGGCTTTGCCAGAATGGAGTCTACTGAAAAATGTGAAGTGGTAATT
CAACATTTTAATGGAAAATATCTGAAAACACCACCAGGCATCCCAGCCCCCAGTGAGCCTTTGCTGTGCA
AATTCGCTGATGGAGGACAAAAGAAGCGACAGAATCAAAGCAAATATACCCAGAATGGGAGGCCTTGGCC
CAGGGAAGGAGAGGCTGGCATGGCTTTGACCTATGACCCCACAGCTGCCATACAGAATGGATTTTATTCT
TCACCGTACAGTATTGCAACCAACCGCATGATTCCACAGACATCTATCACGCCATTCATTGCTGCTTCCC
CTGTCTCCACATACCAGGTCCAGTGAGC
Features (pLannotate 1.2.2; 17 found; start..end, strand, type, name):
     26..65      +  CDS            rop (fragment): Rop protein, which maintains plasmids at low copy number; rop
    167..207     +  misc_feature   bom (fragment): basis of mobility region from pBR322
    312..416     +  promoter       AmpR promoter: bla
    417..1277    +  CDS            AmpR: β-lactamase; bla; confers resistance to ampicillin, carbenicillin, and related antibiotics
   1448..2036    +  rep_origin     ori: high-copy-number ColE1/pMB1/pBR322/pUC origin of replication
   2222..2273    -  misc_feature   bom (fragment): basis of mobility region from pBR322
   2280..2357    +  promoter       lacIq promoter: lacI (mutant); In the lacIq allele, a single base change in the promoter boosts expression of the lacI gene about 10-fold.
   2358..3440    +  CDS            lacI: lac repressor; lacI; The lac repressor binds to the lac operator to inhibit transcription in E. coli. This inhibition can be relieved by adding lactose or isopropyl-β-D-thiogalactopyranoside (IPTG).
   3453..3474    +  protein_bind   CAP binding site: CAP binding activates transcription in the presence of cAMP. E. coli catabolite activator protein
   3489..3519    +  promoter       lac promoter: promoter for the E. coli lac operon
   3527..3543    +  protein_bind   lac operator: The lac repressor binds to the lac operator to inhibit transcription in E. coli. This inhibition can be relieved by adding lactose or isopropyl-β-D-thiogalactopyranoside (IPTG). lac repressor encoded by lacI
   3563..3736    +  CDS            lacZα: LacZα fragment of β-galactosidase; lacZ fragment
   4015..4116    -  CDS            yciV (fragment): RNAAM_ECOLI - Also known as trpH From Escherichia coli (strain K12).
   4192..4220    +  promoter       tac promoter: strong E. coli promoter; hybrid between the trp and lac UV5 promoters
   4228..4244    +  protein_bind   lac operator: The lac repressor binds to the lac operator to inhibit transcription in E. coli. This inhibition can be relieved by adding lactose or isopropyl-β-D-thiogalactopyranoside (IPTG). lac repressor encoded by lacI
   4267..4920    +  CDS            GST26_SCHJA: Experimental evidence at protein level: Swiss-Prot protein existence level 1. GST isoenzymes appear to play a central role in the parasite detoxification system. Other functions are also suspected including a role in increasing the solubility of haematin in the parasite gut. From Schistosoma japonicum (Blood fluke).
   5080..5973    +  CDS            RBMS3 (fragment): RBMS3_HUMAN - Experimental evidence at protein level: Swiss-Prot protein existence level 1. Binds poly(A) and poly(U) oligoribonucleotides. From Homo sapiens (Human).
