>Addgene plasmid #135142 | RBMS3_2xRRM_pGEX | addgene full sequence | sequence record 275061 | Addgene NGS Result
ATATCTCACTCGCAATCAAATTCAGCCGATAGCGGAACGGGAAGGCGACTGGAGTGCCATGTCCGGTTTT
CAACAAACCATGCAAATGCTGAATGAGGGCATCGTTCCCACTGCGATGCTGGTTGCCAACGATCAGATGG
CGCTGGGCGCAATGCGCGCCATTACCGAGTCCGGGCTGCGCGTTGGTGCGGATATCTCGGTAGTGGGATA
CGACGATACCGAAGACAGCTCATGTTATATCCCGCCGTTAACCACCATCAAACAGGATTTTCGCCTGCTG
GGGCAAACCAGCGTGGACCGCTTGCTGCAACTCTCTCAGGGCCAGGCGGTGAAGGGCAATCAGCTGTTGC
CCGTCTCACTGGTGAAAAGAAAAACCACGCTAGCGCCCAATACGCAAACCGCCTCTCCCCGCGCGTTGGC
CGATTCATTAATGCAGCTGGCACGACAGGTTTCCCGACTGGAAAGCGGGCAGTGAGCGCAACGCAATTAA
TGTAAGTTAGCTCACTCATTAGGCACCCCAGGCTTTACACTTTATGCTTCCGGCTCGTATGTTGTGTGGA
ATTGTGAGCGGATAACAATTTCACACAGGAAACAGCTATGACCATGATTACGGATTCACTGGCCGTCGTT
TTACAACGTCGTGACTGGGAAAACCCTGGCGTTACCCAACTTAATCGCCTTGCAGCACATCCCCCTTTCG
CCAGCTGGCGTAATAGCGAAGAGGCCCGCACCGATCGCCCTTCCCAACAGTTGCGCAGCCTGAATGGCGA
ATGGCGCTTTGCCTGGTTTCCGGCACCAGAAGCGGTGCCGGAAAGCTGGCTGGAGTGCGATCTTCCTGAG
GCCGATACTGTCGTCGTCCCCTCAAACTGGCAGATGCACGGTTACGATGCGCCCATCTACACCAACGTGA
CCTATCCCATTACGGTCAATCCGCCGTTTGTTCCCACGGAGAATCCGACGGGTTGTTACTCGCTCACATT
TAATGTTGATGAAAGCTGGCTACAGGAAGGCCAGACGCGAATTATTTTTGATGGCGTTGGAATTAGCTTA
TCGACTGCACGGTGCACCAATGCTTCTGGCGTCAGGCAGCCATCGGAAGCTGTGGTATGGCTGTGCAGGT
CGTAAATCACTGCATAATTCGTGTCGCTCAAGGCGCACTCCCGTTCTGGATAATGTTTTTTGCGCCGACA
TCATAACGGTTCTGGCAAATATTCTGAAATGAGCTGTTGACAATTAATCATCGGCTCGTATAATGTGTGG
AATTGTGAGCGGATAACAATTTCACACAGGAAACAGTATTCATGTCCCCTATACTAGGTTATTGGAAAAT
TAAGGGCCTTGTGCAACCCACTCGACTTCTTTTGGAATATCTTGAAGAAAAATATGAAGAGCATTTGTAT
GAGCGCGATGAAGGTGATAAATGGCGAAACAAAAAGTTTGAATTGGGTTTGGAGTTTCCCAATCTTCCTT
ATTATATTGATGGTGATGTTAAATTAACACAGTCTATGGCCATCATACGTTATATAGCTGACAAGCACAA
CATGTTGGGTGGTTGTCCAAAAGAGCGTGCAGAGATTTCAATGCTTGAAGGAGCGGTTTTGGATATTAGA
TACGGTGTTTCGAGAATTGCATATAGTAAAGACTTTGAAACTCTCAAAGTTGATTTTCTTAGCAAGCTAC
CTGAAATGCTGAAAATGTTCGAAGATCGTTTATGTCATAAAACATATTTAAATGGTGATCATGTAACCCA
TCCTGACTTCATGTTGTATGACGCTCTTGATGTTGTTTTATACATGGACCCAATGTGCCTGGATGCGTTC
CCAAAATTAGTTTGTTTTAAAAAACGTATTGAAGCTATCCCACAAATTGATAAGTACTTGAAATCCAGCA
AGTATATAGCATGGCCTTTGCAGGGCTGGCAAGCCACGTTTGGTGGTGGCGACCATCCTCCAAAATCGGA
TCTGGAAGTTCTGTTCCAGGGGCCCCTGGGATTAATGGACGAAAAAACCACCGGTTGGCGTGGTGGTCAC
GTTGTTGAAGGTCTGGCTGGTGAACTGGAACAGCTGCGTGCTCGTCTGGAACACCACCCGCAGGGTCAGC
GTGAACCGGGATCCATGGGCAAACGCCTGGATCAGCCACAAATGTACCCCCAGTACACTTACTACTATCC
TCATTATCTCCAAACCAAGCAGTCCTATGCACCAGCTCCCCACCCCATGGCTCCTCCCAGCCCCAGCACA
AACAGCAGCAGCAACAACAGCAGCAACAACAGCAGCGGGGAACAGTTGAGTAAAACCAACCTGTACATTC
GAGGCCTCCCACCAGGCACCACTGACCAGGACCTAATCAAGCTGTGCCAACCGTATGGAAAAATTGTATC
TACAAAGGCAATTCTTGACAAAAACACAAATCAGTGCAAAGGTTATGGTTTTGTAGATTTTGACAGTCCT
GCAGCCGCACAGAAAGCGGTAGCATCTCTCAAGGCAAATGGCGTGCAGGCACAGATGGCTAAGCAACAAG
AGCAAGACCCAACAAACCTATACATCTCAAATCTCCCCATTTCTATGGATGAGCAGGAGCTTGAGAATAT
GCTGAAACCCTTTGGACATGTCATTTCCACAAGAATACTAAGAGACGCTAATGGAGTCAGCAGAGGTGTT
GGCTTTGCCAGAATGGAGTCTACTGAAAAATGTGAAGTGGTAATTCAACATTTTAATGGAAAATATCTGA
AAACACCACCAGGCATCCCAGCCCCCAGTGAGCCTTTGCTGTGCAAATTCGCTGATGGAGGACAAAAGAA
GCGACAGAATCAAAGCAAATATACCCAGAATGGGAGGCCTTGGCCCAGGGAAGGAGAGGCTGGCATGGCT
TTGACCTATGACCCCACAGCTGCCATACAGAATGGATTTTATTCTTCACCGTACAGTATTGCAACCAACC
GCATGATTCCACAGACATCTATCACGCCATTCATTGCTGCTTCCCCTGTCTCCACATACCAGGTCCAGTG
AGCGGCCGCATCGTGACTGACTGACGATCTGCCTCGCGCGTTTCGGTGATGACGGTGAAAACCTCTGACA
CATGCAGCTCCCGGAGACGGTCACAGCTTGTCTGTAAGCGGATGCCGGGAGCAGACAAGCCCGTCAGGGC
GCGTCAGCGGGTGTTGGCGGGTGTCGGGGCGCAGCCATGACCCAGTCACGTAGCGATAGCGGAGTGTATA
ATTCTTGAAGACGAAAGGGCCTCGTGATACGCCTATTTTTATAGGTTAATGTCATGATAATAATGGTTTC
TTAGACGTCAGGTGGCACTTTTCGGGGAAATGTGCGCGGAACCCCTATTTGTTTATTTTTCTAAATACAT
TCAAATATGTATCCGCTCATGAGACAATAACCCTGATAAATGCTTCAATAATATTGAAAAAGGAAGAGTA
TGAGTATTCAACATTTCCGTGTCGCCCTTATTCCCTTTTTTGCGGCATTTTGCCTTCCTGTTTTTGCTCA
CCCAGAAACGCTGGTGAAAGTAAAAGATGCTGAAGATCAGTTGGGTGCACGAGTGGGTTACATCGAACTG
GATCTCAACAGCGGTAAGATCCTTGAGAGTTTTCGCCCCGAAGAACGTTTTCCAATGATGAGCACTTTTA
AAGTTCTGCTATGTGGCGCGGTATTATCCCGTGTTGACGCCGGGCAAGAGCAACTCGGTCGCCGCATACA
CTATTCTCAGAATGACTTGGTTGAGTACTCACCAGTCACAGAAAAGCATCTTACGGATGGCATGACAGTA
AGAGAATTATGCAGTGCTGCCATAACCATGAGTGATAACACTGCGGCCAACTTACTTCTGACAACGATCG
GAGGACCGAAGGAGCTAACCGCTTTTTTGCACAACATGGGGGATCATGTAACTCGCCTTGATCGTTGGGA
ACCGGAGCTGAATGAAGCCATACCAAACGACGAGCGTGACACCACGATGCCTGCAGCAATGGCAACAACG
TTGCGCAAACTATTAACTGGCGAACTACTTACTCTAGCTTCCCGGCAACAATTAATAGACTGGATGGAGG
CGGATAAAGTTGCAGGACCACTTCTGCGCTCGGCCCTTCCGGCTGGCTGGTTTATTGCTGATAAATCTGG
AGCCGGTGAGCGTGGGTCTCGCGGTATCATTGCAGCACTGGGGCCAGATGGTAAGCCCTCCCGTATCGTA
GTTATCTACACGACGGGGAGTCAGGCAACTATGGATGAACGAAATAGACAGATCGCTGAGATAGGTGCCT
CACTGATTAAGCATTGGTAACTGTCAGACCAAGTTTACTCATATATACTTTAGATTGATTTAAAACTTCA
TTTTTAATTTAAAAGGATCTAGGTGAAGATCCTTTTTGATAATCTCATGACCAAAATCCCTTAACGTGAG
TTTTCGTTCCACTGAGCGTCAGACCCCGTAGAAAAGATCAAAGGATCTTCTTGAGATCCTTTTTTTCTGC
GCGTAATCTGCTGCTTGCAAACAAAAAAACCACCGCTACCAGCGGTGGTTTGTTTGCCGGATCAAGAGCT
ACCAACTCTTTTTCCGAAGGTAACTGGCTTCAGCAGAGCGCAGATACCAAATACTGTCCTTCTAGTGTAG
CCGTAGTTAGGCCACCACTTCAAGAACTCTGTAGCACCGCCTACATACCTCGCTCTGCTAATCCTGTTAC
CAGTGGCTGCTGCCAGTGGCGATAAGTCGTGTCTTACCGGGTTGGACTCAAGACGATAGTTACCGGATAA
GGCGCAGCGGTCGGGCTGAACGGGGGGTTCGTGCACACAGCCCAGCTTGGAGCGAACGACCTACACCGAA
CTGAGATACCTACAGCGTGAGCTATGAGAAAGCGCCACGCTTCCCGAAGGGAGAAAGGCGGACAGGTATC
CGGTAAGCGGCAGGGTCGGAACAGGAGAGCGCACGAGGGAGCTTCCAGGGGGAAACGCCTGGTATCTTTA
TAGTCCTGTCGGGTTTCGCCACCTCTGACTTGAGCGTCGATTTTTGTGATGCTCGTCAGGGGGGCGGAGC
CTATGGAAAAACGCCAGCAACGCGGCCTTTTTACGGTTCCTGGCCTTTTGCTGGCCTTTTGCTCACATGT
TCTTTCCTGCGTTATCCCCTGATTCTGTGGATAACCGTATTACCGCCTTTGAGTGAGCTGATACCGCTCG
CCGCAGCCGAACGACCGAGCGCAGCGAGTCAGTGAGCGAGGAAGCGGAAGAGCGCCTGATGCGGTATTTT
CTCCTTACGCATCTGTGCGGTATTTCACACCGCATAAATTCCGACACCATCGAATGGCGCAAAACCTTTC
GCGGTATGGCATGATAGCGCCCGGAAGAGAGTCAATTCAGGGTGGTGAATGTGAAACCAGTAACGTTATA
CGATGTCGCAGAGTATGCCGGTGTCTCTTATCAGACCGTTTCCCGCGTGGTGAACCAGGCCAGCCACGTT
TCTGCGAAAACGCGGGAAAAAGTGGAAGCGGCGATGGCGGAGCTGAATTACATTCCCAACCGCGTGGCAC
AACAACTGGCGGGCAAACAGTCGTTGCTGATTGGCGTTGCCACCTCCAGTCTGGCCCTGCACGCGCCGTC
GCAAATTGTCGCGGCGATTAAATCTCGCGCCGATCAACTGGGTGCCAGCGTGGTGGTGTCGATGGTAGAA
CGAAGCGGCGTCGAAGCCTGTAAAGCGGCGGTGCACAATCTTCTCGCGCAACGCGTCAGTGGGCTGATCA
TTAACTATCCGCTGGATGACCAGGATGCCATTGCTGTGGAAGCTGCCTGCACTAATGTTCCGGCGTTATT
TCTTGATGTCTCTGACCAGACACCCATCAACAGTATTATTTTCTCCCATGAAGACGGTACGCGACTGGGC
GTGGAGCATCTGGTCGCATTGGGTCACCAGCAAATCGCGCTGTTAGCGGGCCCATTAAGTTCTGTCTCGG
CGCGTCTGCGTCTGGCTGGCTGGCATAA
Features (pLannotate 1.2.2; 17 found; start..end, strand, type, name):
    488..509     +  protein_bind   CAP binding site: CAP binding activates transcription in the presence of cAMP. E. coli catabolite activator protein
    524..554     +  promoter       lac promoter: promoter for the E. coli lac operon
    562..578     +  protein_bind   lac operator: The lac repressor binds to the lac operator to inhibit transcription in E. coli. This inhibition can be relieved by adding lactose or isopropyl-β-D-thiogalactopyranoside (IPTG). lac repressor encoded by lacI
    598..771     +  CDS            lacZα: LacZα fragment of β-galactosidase; lacZ fragment
   1035..1151    -  CDS            yciV (fragment): RNAAM_ECOLI - Also known as trpH From Escherichia coli (strain K12).
   1227..1255    +  promoter       tac promoter: strong E. coli promoter; hybrid between the trp and lac UV5 promoters
   1263..1279    +  protein_bind   lac operator: The lac repressor binds to the lac operator to inhibit transcription in E. coli. This inhibition can be relieved by adding lactose or isopropyl-β-D-thiogalactopyranoside (IPTG). lac repressor encoded by lacI
   1302..1955    +  CDS            GST26_SCHJA: Experimental evidence at protein level: Swiss-Prot protein existence level 1. GST isoenzymes appear to play a central role in the parasite detoxification system. Other functions are also suspected including a role in increasing the solubility of haematin in the parasite gut. From Schistosoma japonicum (Blood fluke).
   2115..3008    +  CDS            RBMS3 (fragment): RBMS3_HUMAN - Experimental evidence at protein level: Swiss-Prot protein existence level 1. Binds poly(A) and poly(U) oligoribonucleotides. From Homo sapiens (Human).
   3039..3078    +  CDS            rop (fragment): Rop protein, which maintains plasmids at low copy number; rop
   3180..3220    +  misc_feature   bom (fragment): basis of mobility region from pBR322
   3325..3429    +  promoter       AmpR promoter: bla
   3430..4290    +  CDS            AmpR: β-lactamase; bla; confers resistance to ampicillin, carbenicillin, and related antibiotics
   4461..5049    +  rep_origin     ori: high-copy-number ColE1/pMB1/pBR322/pUC origin of replication
   5235..5286    -  misc_feature   bom (fragment): basis of mobility region from pBR322
   5293..5370    +  promoter       lacI promoter: lacI
   5371..475     +  CDS            lacI (across the origin): lac repressor; lacI; The lac repressor binds to the lac operator to inhibit transcription in E. coli. This inhibition can be relieved by adding lactose or isopropyl-β-D-thiogalactopyranoside (IPTG).
