[The description below was written by a language model from this plasmid's Addgene catalogue record and pLannotate feature annotations shown in this document.]
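Description:
RBMS3_2xRRM_pGEX is a bacterial expression plasmid built on the pGEX-6P-2 backbone for producing a fragment of the human RNA-binding protein RBMS3 in E. coli. It is about 6 kb in total, replicates from a high-copy ColE1/pMB1-type origin and is selected with ampicillin through the β-lactamase (AmpR) gene. Remnants typical of pGEX vectors are also annotated, including short rop and bom fragments from pBR322 and a lac promoter/lacZα segment downstream of lacI.

The insert of roughly 900 bp is annotated as a fragment of RBMS3. The construct name suggests it covers the protein's two RNA recognition motifs rather than the full-length protein. It was cloned between BamHI and NotI sites, both of which are retained. Expression is driven by the strong hybrid tac promoter with an adjacent lac operator, and the plasmid carries its own lacI repressor gene, so transcription stays repressed until IPTG is added. One of the two sequence records annotates the lacI promoter as the up-regulated lacIq variant and the other as the ordinary lacI promoter. Otherwise the two tables describe the same 5,978 nt plasmid with different start coordinates.

The protein is made as an N-terminal fusion to Schistosoma japonicum glutathione S-transferase followed by a streptavidin-binding peptide (SBP). The SBP is listed in the catalogue fields but is not separately annotated; it presumably lies in the unannotated gap between the GST and RBMS3 coding regions. This dual-affinity tag allows purification on glutathione resin and capture on streptavidin supports. The stated purpose is recombinant expression of tagged RBMS3, and the associated publication concerns the sequence, structure and context preferences of human RNA-binding proteins.
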