Addgene plasmid #135142: RBMS3_2xRRM_pGEX
Purpose: Recombinant expression of RBMS3 with dual-affinity tag
Depositing lab: Christopher Burge. Depositing organization: Massachusetts Institute of Technology. Publication: Sequence, Structure, and Context Preferences of Human RNA Binding Proteins. Dominguez D, Freese P, Alexis MS, Su A, Hochman M, Palden T, Bazile C, Lambert NJ, Van Nostrand EL, Pratt GA, Yeo GW, Graveley BR, Burge CB. Mol Cell. 2018 Jun 7;70(5):854-867.e9. doi: 10.1016/j.molcel.2018.05.001. Epub 2018 Jun 7. PubMed 29883606.
Backbone
  Vector backbone: pGEX-6P-2
  Backbone manufacturer: Promega
  Backbone size w/o insert (bp): 5081
  Vector type: Bacterial Expression
Growth in bacteria
  Bacterial resistance: Ampicillin, 100 μg/mL
  Growth temperature: 37°C
  Growth strain: DH5alpha
  Copy number: High Copy
Gene/Insert
  Gene/Insert name: RBMS3
  Species: H. sapiens (human)
  Insert size (bp): 897
  Entrez Gene: RBMS3
  Promoter: tac
  Tag / fusion protein: GST-SBP (N terminal on backbone)
  Cloning method: Restriction Enzyme; 5′ cloning site BamHI (not destroyed); 3′ cloning site NotI (not destroyed)
  Sequencing primers: 5′ 5GEX (GGGCTGGCAAGCCACGTTTGGTG); 3′ 3GEX (CCGGGAGCTGCATGTGTCAGAGG)
Terms and licenses: Academic/Nonprofit Terms; Industry Terms: Not Available to Industry
How to cite: RBMS3_2xRRM_pGEX was a gift from Christopher Burge (Addgene plasmid # 135142 ; http://n2t.net/addgene:135142 ; RRID:Addgene_135142)
