>Addgene plasmid #135142 | RBMS3_2xRRM_pGEX | depositor partial sequence | sequence record 259910 | RBMS3_ORF
ATGGGCAAACGCCTGGATCAGCCACAAATGTACCCCCAGTACACTTACTACTATCCTCATTATCTCCAAA
CCAAGCAGTCCTATGCACCAGCTCCCCACCCCATGGCTCCTCCCAGCCCCAGCACAAACAGCAGCAGCAA
CAACAGCAGCAACAACAGCAGCGGGGAACAGTTGAGTAAAACCAACCTGTACATTCGAGGCCTCCCACCA
GGCACCACTGACCAGGACCTAATCAAGCTGTGCCAACCGTATGGAAAAATTGTATCTACAAAGGCAATTC
TTGACAAAAACACAAATCAGTGCAAAGGTTATGGTTTTGTAGATTTTGACAGTCCTGCAGCCGCACAGAA
AGCGGTAGCATCTCTCAAGGCAAATGGCGTGCAGGCACAGATGGCTAAGCAACAAGAGCAAGACCCAACA
AACCTATACATCTCAAATCTCCCCATTTCTATGGATGAGCAGGAGCTTGAGAATATGCTGAAACCCTTTG
GACATGTCATTTCCACAAGAATACTAAGAGACGCTAATGGAGTCAGCAGAGGTGTTGGCTTTGCCAGAAT
GGAGTCTACTGAAAAATGTGAAGTGGTAATTCAACATTTTAATGGAAAATATCTGAAAACACCACCAGGC
ATCCCAGCCCCCAGTGAGCCTTTGCTGTGCAAATTCGCTGATGGAGGACAAAAGAAGCGACAGAATCAAA
GCAAATATACCCAGAATGGGAGGCCTTGGCCCAGGGAAGGAGAGGCTGGCATGGCTTTGACCTATGACCC
CACAGCTGCCATACAGAATGGATTTTATTCTTCACCGTACAGTATTGCAACCAACCGCATGATTCCACAG
ACATCTATCACGCCATTCATTGCTGCTTCCCCTGTCTCCACATACCAGGTCCAGTGA
